Addgene plasmid #141877: TFORF1843
Purpose: Lentiviral vector for overexpressing transcription factor ORFs with unique 24-bp barcodes. Barcodes facilitate identification of transcription factors in pooled screens.
Depositing lab: Feng Zhang. Depositing organization: Broad Institute. Publication: A transcription factor atlas of directed differentiation. Joung J, Ma S, Tay T, Geiger-Schuller KR, Kirchgatterer PC, Verdine VK, Guo B, Arias-Garcia MA, Allen WE, Singh A, Kuksenko O, Abudayyeh OO, Gootenberg JS, Fu Z, Macrae RK, Buenrostro JD, Regev A, Zhang F. Cell. 2023 Jan 5;186(1):209-229.e26. doi: 10.1016/j.cell.2022.11.026. PubMed 36608654.
Backbone
  Vector backbone: pLX_TRC317
  Backbone manufacturer: Broad Institute Genetic Perturbation Platform
  Backbone size w/o insert (bp): 8264
  Vector type: Mammalian Expression, Lentiviral
  Selectable markers: Puromycin
Growth in bacteria
  Bacterial resistance: Ampicillin, 100 μg/mL
  Growth temperature: 37°C
  Growth strain: NEB Stable
  Copy number: High Copy
Gene/Insert
  Gene/Insert name: ALX1
  Species: H. sapiens (human)
  Insert size (bp): 1082
  Entrez Gene: ALX1 (a.k.a. CART1, FND3, HEL23)
  Promoter: EF1a
  Cloning method: Unknown
  Sequencing primers: 5′ GGGTGGAGACTGAAGTTAGGCCAG; 3′ CACATAGCGTAAAAGGAGCAACATAG
Terms and licenses: Academic/Nonprofit Terms; Industry Terms: Not Available to Industry
Depositor comments: NM_006982,ENST00000316824 . The transcription factor ORF portion of this plasmid was synthesized by Genewiz. Please test multiple small colonies in case of plasmid recombination. To make this collection available in a timely manner, a portion of this collection was not fully sequenced by Addgene. If an Addgene verified full plasmid sequence is not available, please contact us prior to placing an order to request the full sequence.
How to cite: TFORF1843 was a gift from Feng Zhang (Addgene plasmid # 141877 ; http://n2t.net/addgene:141877 ; RRID:Addgene_141877)
