[The description below was written by a language model from this plasmid's Addgene catalogue record and pLannotate feature annotations shown in this document.]
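Description:
TFORF1843 is a third-generation-style, self-inactivating lentiviral expression plasmid built on the pLX_TRC317 backbone and carrying the human transcription factor ALX1 (also known as CART1). It belongs to a barcoded transcription factor ORF collection in which each ORF is paired with a unique 24-bp barcode, so that the factor present in a given cell can be identified in pooled overexpression screens. The feature table does not annotate the barcode itself. In bacteria the plasmid is maintained by a high-copy ColE1/pUC-type origin and selected with ampicillin through the bla gene. An f1 origin and remnants of a lacZα/lac promoter cloning region flanked by T7 and T3 promoters are also present. The depositor notes that the plasmid may recombine, as lentiviral repeats tend to.

The viral genome is transcribed from an RSV promoter fused to a truncated HIV-1 5' LTR. It includes the Ψ packaging signal with a gag fragment, the Rev response element for Rev-dependent nuclear export, a cPPT/CTS element and a ΔU3 3' LTR that inactivates LTR promoter activity after integration, followed by an SV40 polyadenylation signal. Two expression units lie between the LTRs. An SV40 early promoter/origin region drives puromycin N-acetyltransferase for selecting transduced mammalian cells, and a full-length EF-1α promoter drives the ALX1 coding sequence. The WPRE downstream of the ORF enhances transcript stability and expression. A short U6 promoter fragment annotated between the ORF and the WPRE is probably residual backbone sequence, not a functional unit. The construct is suited to stable ALX1 overexpression, for example in directed differentiation screens.
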