Features (pLannotate 1.2.2; 31 found; start..end, strand, type, name):
      5..231     +  promoter       RSV promoter: Rous sarcoma virus enhancer/promoter
    232..412     +  LTR            5' LTR (truncated): truncated 5' long terminal repeat (LTR) from HIV-1
    459..584     +  misc_feature   HIV-1 Ψ: packaging signal of human immunodeficiency virus type 1
    568..931     +  CDS            HIV-1 gag (fragment): gag protein from human immunodeficiency virus 1; gag
   1077..1310    +  misc_feature   RRE: The Rev response element (RRE) of HIV-1 allows for Rev-dependent mRNA export from the nucleus to the cytoplasm.
   1687..1713    +  CDS            Rev (fragment): human immunodeficiency virus 1 (HIV-1) Rev protein; rev; enhances nuclear export of unspliced and incompletely spliced viral mRNAs
   1720..1743    +  promoter       SV40 promoter (fragment): SV40 early promoter
   1744..1815    +  promoter       SV40 promoter (fragment): SV40 enhancer and early promoter
   1839..1974    +  rep_origin     SV40 ori: SV40 origin of replication
   2020..2616    +  CDS            PuroR (fragment): puromycin N-acetyltransferase; pac from Streptomyces; confers resistance to puromycin
   2665..2782    +  misc_feature   cPPT/CTS: central polypurine tract and central termination sequence of HIV-1
   2847..2913    +  CDS            small t antigen (fragment): SV40 (simian virus 40) small t antigen
   2920..4098    +  promoter       EF-1α promoter: strong constitutive promoter for human elongation factor EF-1α
   4115..5092    +  CDS            ALX1: ALX1_HUMAN - Also known as CART1 From Homo sapiens (Human).
   5108..5161    +  promoter       U6 promoter (fragment): RNA polymerase III promoter for human U6 snRNA
   5203..5791    +  misc_feature   WPRE: woodchuck hepatitis virus posttranscriptional regulatory element
   5842..5861    +  misc_feature   cPPT/CTS (fragment): central polypurine tract and central termination sequence of HIV-1
   5863..6096    +  LTR            3' LTR (ΔU3): self-inactivating 3' long terminal repeat (LTR) from HIV-1
   6174..6295    +  polyA_signal   SV40 poly(A) signal: SV40 polyadenylation signal
   6335..6470    +  rep_origin     SV40 ori: SV40 origin of replication
   6491..6509    -  promoter       T7 promoter: promoter for bacteriophage T7 RNA polymerase
   6517..6672    +  CDS            lacZα (fragment): LacZα fragment of β-galactosidase; lacZ fragment
   6677..7105    +  rep_origin     f1 ori (sequence partly withheld): f1 bacteriophage origin of replication; arrow indicates direction of (+) strand synthesis
   7158..7262    +  promoter       AmpR promoter: bla
   7263..8123    +  CDS            AmpR: β-lactamase; bla; confers resistance to ampicillin, carbenicillin, and related antibiotics
   8294..8882    +  rep_origin     ori: high-copy-number ColE1/pMB1/pBR322/pUC origin of replication
   9065..9157    +  CDS            lacI (fragment): lac repressor; lacI; The lac repressor binds to the lac operator to inhibit transcription in E. coli. This inhibition can be relieved by adding lactose or isopropyl-β-D-thiogalactopyranoside (IPTG).
   9170..9191    +  protein_bind   CAP binding site: CAP binding activates transcription in the presence of cAMP. E. coli catabolite activator protein
   9206..9236    +  promoter       lac promoter: promoter for the E. coli lac operon
   9244..9260    +  protein_bind   lac operator: The lac repressor binds to the lac operator to inhibit transcription in E. coli. This inhibition can be relieved by adding lactose or isopropyl-β-D-thiogalactopyranoside (IPTG). lac repressor encoded by lacI
   9305..9323    +  promoter       T3 promoter: promoter for bacteriophage T3 RNA polymerase
>Addgene plasmid #141877 | TFORF1843 | addgene full sequence | sequence record 391545 | Addgene NGS Result
TTAATGTAGTCTTATGCAATACTCTTGTAGTCTTGCAACATGGTAACGATGAGTTAGCAACATGCCTTAC
AAGGAGAGAAAAAGCACCGTGCATGCCGATTGGTGGAAGTAAGGTGGTACGATCGTGCCTTATTAGGAAG
GCAACAGACGGGTCTGACATGGATTGGACGAACCACTGAATTGCCGCATTGCAGAGATATTGTATTTAAG
TGCCTAGCTCGATACATAAACGGGTCTCTCTGGTTAGACCAGATCTGAGCCTGGGAGCTCTCTGGCTAAC
TAGGGAACCCACTGCTTAAGCCTCAATAAAGCTTGCCTTGAGTGCTTCAAGTAGTGTGTGCCCGTCTGTT
GTGTGACTCTGGTAACTAGAGATCCCTCAGACCCTTTTAGTCAGTGTGGAAAATCTCTAGCAGTGGCGCC
CGAACAGGGACTTGAAAGCGAAAGGGAAACCAGAGGAGCTCTCTCGACGCAGGACTCGGCTTGCTGAAGC
GCGCACGGCAAGAGGCGAGGGGCGGCGACTGGTGAGTACGCCAAAAATTTTGACTAGCGGAGGCTAGAAG
GAGAGAGATGGGTGCGAGAGCGTCAGTATTAAGCGGGGGAGAATTAGATCGCGATGGGAAAAAATTCGGT
TAAGGCCAGGGGGAAAGAAAAAATATAAATTAAAACATATAGTATGGGCAAGCAGGGAGCTAGAACGATT
CGCAGTTAATCCTGGCCTGTTAGAAACATCAGAAGGCTGTAGACAAATACTGGGACAGCTACAACCATCC
CTTCAGACAGGATCAGAAGAACTTAGATCATTATATAATACAGTAGCAACCCTCTATTGTGTGCATCAAA
GGATAGAGATAAAAGACACCAAGGAAGCTTTAGACAAGATAGAGGAAGAGCAAAACAAAAGTAAGACCAC
CGCACAGCAAGCGGCCGCTGATCTTCAGACCTGGAGGAGGAGATATGAGGGACAATTGGAGAAGTGAATT
ATATAAATATAAAGTAGTAAAAATTGAACCATTAGGAGTAGCACCCACCAAGGCAAAGAGAAGAGTGGTG
CAGAGAGAAAAAAGAGCAGTGGGAATAGGAGCTTTGTTCCTTGGGTTCTTGGGAGCAGCAGGAAGCACTA
TGGGCGCAGCGTCAATGACGCTGACGGTACAGGCCAGACAATTATTGTCTGGTATAGTGCAGCAGCAGAA
CAATTTGCTGAGGGCTATTGAGGCGCAACAGCATCTGTTGCAACTCACAGTCTGGGGCATCAAGCAGCTC
CAGGCAAGAATCCTGGCTGTGGAAAGATACCTAAAGGATCAACAGCTCCTGGGGATTTGGGGTTGCTCTG
GAAAACTCATTTGCACCACTGCTGTGCCTTGGAATGCTAGTTGGAGTAATAAATCTCTGGAACAGATTTG
GAATCACACGACCTGGATGGAGTGGGACAGAGAAATTAACAATTACACAAGCTTAATACACTCCTTAATT
GAAGAATCGCAAAACCAGCAAGAAAAGAATGAACAAGAATTATTGGAATTAGATAAATGGGCAAGTTTGT
GGAATTGGTTTAACATAACAAATTGGCTGTGGTATATAAAATTATTCATAATGATAGTAGGAGGCTTGGT
AGGTTTAAGAATAGTTTTTGCTGTACTTTCTATAGTGAATAGAGTTAGGCAGGGATATTCACCATTATCG
TTTCAGACCCACCTCCCAACCCCGAGGGGACCCATGCATTGCATCTCAATTAGTCAGCAACCAGGTGTGG
AAAGTCCCCAGGCTCCCCAGCAGGCAGAAGTATGCAAAGCATGCGTCTCAATTAGTCAGCAACCATAGTC
CCGCCCCTAACTCCGCCCATCCCGCCCCTAACTCCGCCCAGTTCCGCCCATTCTCCGCCCCATGGCTGAC
TAATTTTTTTTATTTATGCAGAGGCCGAGGCCGCCTCGGCCTCTGAGCTATTCCAGAAGTAGTGAGGAGG
CTTTTTTGGAGGCCTAGGCTTTTGCAAAAAGCTTTCTAGAGGTACCACCGGAGCTTACCATGACCGAGTA
CAAGCCCACGGTGCGCCTCGCCACCCGCGACGACGTCCCCAGGGCCGTACGCACCCTCGCCGCCGCGTTC
GCCGACTACCCCGCCACGCGCCACACCGTCGATCCGGACCGCCACATCGAGCGGGTCACCGAGCTGCAAG
AACTCTTCCTCACGCGCGTCGGGCTCGACATCGGCAAGGTGTGGGTCGCGGACGACGGCGCCGCCGTGGC
GGTCTGGACCACGCCGGAGAGCGTCGAAGCGGGGGCGGTGTTCGCCGAGATCGGCCCGCGCATGGCCGAG
TTGAGCGGTTCCCGGCTGGCCGCGCAGCAACAGATGGAAGGCCTCCTGGCGCCGCACCGGCCCAAGGAGC
CCGCGTGGTTCCTGGCCACCGTCGGCGTCTCGCCCGACCACCAGGGCAAGGGTCTGGGCAGCGCCGTCGT
GCTCCCCGGAGTGGAGGCGGCCGAGCGCGCCGGGGTGCCCGCCTTCCTGGAGACCTCCGCGCCCCGCAAC
CTCCCCTTCTACGAGCGGCTCGGCTTCACCGTCACCGCCGACGTCGAGGTGCCCGAAGGACCGCGCACCT
GGTGCATGACCCGCAAGCCCGGTGCCAGTTAACGAATTCTAGATCTTGAGACAAATGGCAGTATTCATCC
ACAATTTTAAAAGAAAAGGGGGGATTGGGGGGTACAGTGCAGGGGAAAGAATAGTAGACATAATAGCAAC
AGACATACAAACTAAAGAATTACAAAAACAAATTACAAAAATTCAAAATTTTCGGGTTTATTACAGGGAC
AGCAGAGATCCACTTTGGCGCCGGCTCGAGGCCTGCAGGTGCAAAGATGGATAAAGTTTTAAACAGAGAG
GAATCTTTGCAGCTAATGGACCTTCTAGGTCTTGAAAGGAGTGGGAATTGGCTCCGGTGCCCGTCAGTGG
GCAGAGCGCACATCGCCCACAGTCCCCGAGAAGTTGGGGGGAGGGGTCGGCAATTGAACCGGTGCCTAGA
GAAGGTGGCGCGGGGTAAACTGGGAAAGTGATGTCGTGTACTGGCTCCGCCTTTTTCCCGAGGGTGGGGG
AGAACCGTATATAAGTGCAGTAGTCGCCGTGAACGTTCTTTTTCGCAACGGGTTTGCCGCCAGAACACAG
GTAAGTGCCGTGTGTGGTTCCCGCGGGCCTGGCCTCTTTACGGGTTATGGCCCTTGCGTGCCTTGAATTA
CTTCCACCTGGCTGCAGTACGTGATTCTTGATCCCGAGCTTCGGGTTGGAAGTGGGTGGGAGAGTTCGAG
GCCTTGCGCTTAAGGAGCCCCTTCGCCTCGTGCTTGAGTTGAGGCCTGGCCTGGGCGCTGGGGCCGCCGC
GTGCGAATCTGGTGGCACCTTCGCGCCTGTCTCGCTGCTTTCGATAAGTCTCTAGCCATTTAAAATTTTT
GATGACCTGCTGCGACGCTTTTTTTCTGGCAAGATAGTCTTGTAAATGCGGGCCAAGATCTGCACACTGG
TATTTCGGTTTTTGGGGCCGCGGGCGGCGACGGGGCCCGTGCGTCCCAGCGCACATGTTCGGCGAGGCGG
GGCCTGCGAGCGCGGCCACCGAGAATCGGACGGGGGTAGTCTCAAGCTGGCCGGCCTGCTCTGGTGCCTG
GCCTCGCGCCGCCGTGTATCGCCCCGCCCTGGGCGGCAAGGCTGGCCCGGTCGGCACCAGTTGCGTGAGC
GGAAAGATGGCCGCTTCCCGGCCCTGCTGCAGGGAGCTCAAAATGGAGGACGCGGCGCTCGGGAGAGCGG
GCGGGTGAGTCACCCACACAAAGGAAAAGGGCCTTTCCGTCCTCAGCCGTCGCTTCATGTGACTCCACGG
AGTACCGGGCGCCGTCCAGGCACCTCGATTAGTTCTCGAGCTTTTGGAGTACGTCGTCTTTAGGTTGGGG
GGAGGGGTTTTATGCGATGGAGTTTCCCCACACTGAGTGGGTGGAGACTGAAGTTAGGCCAGCTTGGCAC
TTGATGTAATTCTCCTTGGAATTTGCCCTTTTTGAGTTTGGATCTTGGTTCATTCTCAAGCCTCAGACAG
TGGTTCAAAGTTTTTTTCTTCCATTTCAGGTGTCGTGAGGCTAGCACCGCCACCATGGAGTTTCTGAGCG
AGAAGTTTGCCCTCAAGAGCCCTCCGAGTAAAAACAGTGACTTTTACATGGGCGCAGGAGGTCCTCTGGA
GCACGTTATGGAGACGCTGGACAATGAGTCCTTTTACAGCAAAGCGTCTGCAGGCAAATGCGTGCAGGCC
TTCGGACCCCTGCCCCGCGCCGAGCATCACGTGCGCTTGGAGAGGACCTCGCCCTGTCAGGACAGCAGCG
TGAACTATGGGATCACTAAAGTAGAAGGACAGCCCCTTCACACCGAACTGAATAGAGCTATGGACAACTG
TAACAGTCTCCGAATGTCTCCCGTGAAAGGGATGCAAGAGAAGGGAGAGCTGGATGAACTTGGGGATAAA
TGTGATAGCAATGTATCCAGCAGTAAGAAACGGAGGCACCGAACCACCTTCACCAGTTTGCAGCTAGAGG
AGCTGGAGAAAGTCTTTCAGAAAACTCATTACCCGGATGTGTATGTCAGAGAACAGCTTGCTCTGAGGAC
AGAGCTCACTGAGGCCAGGGTCCAGGTTTGGTTTCAAAATCGAAGGGCCAAATGGAGAAAAAGGGAACGT
TATGGCCAAATACAACAAGCGAAAAGCCATTTTGCTGCCACCTATGATATATCAGTTTTGCCAAGGACTG
ACAGCTACCCACAGATTCAGAACAATTTGTGGGCAGGAAATGCAAGTGGTGGTTCTGTGGTTACTTCATG
CATGTTACCACGTGACACTTCCTCCTGTATGACACCTTATTCTCACTCGCCTCGGACAGATTCCAGTTAC
ACGGGGTTTTCAAACCACCAGAACCAGTTCAGCCACGTGCCCCTCAACAATTTTTTCACTGACTCTCTTC
TTACTGGGGCAACCAATGGACATGCATTTGAAACAAAGCCAGAGTTTGAAAGGAGGTCTTCCAGTATCGC
AGTTCTTCGAATGAAAGCCAAGGAGCACACCGCCAATATTTCATGGGCCATGTAGTAATGAACTAGTCCG
TAACTTGAAAGTATTTCGATTTCTTGGCTTTATATATCTTGTGGAAAGGACGAGACACATCCAGCGGCAG
CGTGGACACGCGTTAAGTCGACAATCAACCTCTGGATTACAAAATTTGTGAAAGATTGACTGGTATTCTT
AACTATGTTGCTCCTTTTACGCTATGTGGATACGCTGCTTTAATGCCTTTGTATCATGCTATTGCTTCCC
GTATGGCTTTCATTTTCTCCTCCTTGTATAAATCCTGGTTGCTGTCTCTTTATGAGGAGTTGTGGCCCGT
TGTCAGGCAACGTGGCGTGGTGTGCACTGTGTTTGCTGACGCAACCCCCACTGGTTGGGGCATTGCCACC
ACCTGTCAGCTCCTTTCCGGGACTTTCGCTTTCCCCCTCCCTATTGCCACGGCGGAACTCATCGCCGCCT
GCCTTGCCCGCTGCTGGACAGGGGCTCGGCTGTTGGGCACTGACAATTCCGTGGTGTTGTCGGGGAAATC
ATCGTCCTTTCCTTGGCTGCTCGCCTGTGTTGCCACCTGGATTCTGCGCGGGACGTCCTTCTGCTACGTC
CCTTCGGCCCTCAATCCAGCGGACCTTCCTTCCCGCGGCCTGCTGCCGGCTCTGCGGCCTCTTCCGCGTC
TTCGCCTTCGCCCTCAGACGAGTCGGATCTCCCTTTGGGCCGCCTCCCCGCGTCGACTTTAAGACCAATG
ACTTACAAGGCAGCTGTAGATCTTAGCCACTTTTTAAAAGAAAAGGGGGGACTGGAAGGGCTAATTCACT
CCCAACGAAGACAAGATCTGCTTTTTGCTTGTACTGGGTCTCTCTGGTTAGACCAGATCTGAGCCTGGGA
GCTCTCTGGCTAACTAGGGAACCCACTGCTTAAGCCTCAATAAAGCTTGCCTTGAGTGCTTCAAGTAGTG
TGTGCCCGTCTGTTGTGTGACTCTGGTAACTAGAGATCCCTCAGACCCTTTTAGTCAGTGTGGAAAATCT
CTAGCAGTACGTATAGTAGTTCATGTCATCTTATTATTCAGTATTTATAACTTGCAAAGAAATGAATATC
AGAGAGTGAGAGGAACTTGTTTATTGCAGCTTATAATGGTTACAAATAAAGCAATAGCATCACAAATTTC
ACAAATAAAGCATTTTTTTCACTGCATTCTAGTTGTGGTTTGTCCAAACTCATCAATGTATCTTATCATG
TCTGGCTCTAGCTATCCCGCCCCTAACTCCGCCCATCCCGCCCCTAACTCCGCCCAGTTCCGCCCATTCT
CCGCCCCATGGCTGACTAATTTTTTTTATTTATGCAGAGGCCGAGGCCGCCTCGGCCTCTGAGCTATTCC
AGAAGTAGTGAGGAGGCTTTTTTGGAGGCCTAGGGACGTACCCAATTCGCCCTATAGTGAGTCGTATTAC
GCGCGCTCACTGGCCGTCGTTTTACAACGTCGTGACTGGGAAAACCCTGGCGTTACCCAACTTAATCGCC
TTGCAGCACATCCCCCTTTCGCCAGCTGGCGTAATAGCGAAGAGGCCCGCACCGATCGCCCTTCCCAACA
GTTGCGCAGCCTGAATGGCGAATGGG
[124 nt withheld, positions 6677-6800]
C
[91 nt withheld, positions 6802-6892]
A
[49 nt withheld, positions 6894-6942]
CCTTTGACGTTGGAGTCCACGTTCTTT
[37 nt withheld, positions 6970-7006]
ACCCTATCTCGGTCTATTCTTTTGATTTATAAGGGATTTTGCCGATTTCGGCCTATTGGTTAAAAAATGA
GCTGATTTAACAAAAATTTAACGCGAATTTTAACAAAATATTAACGCTTACAATTTAGGTGGCACTTTTC
GGGGAAATGTGCGCGGAACCCCTATTTGTTTATTTTTCTAAATACATTCAAATATGTATCCGCTCATGAG
ACAATAACCCTGATAAATGCTTCAATAATATTGAAAAAGGAAGAGTATGAGTATTCAACATTTCCGTGTC
GCCCTTATTCCCTTTTTTGCGGCATTTTGCCTTCCTGTTTTTGCTCACCCAGAAACGCTGGTGAAAGTAA
AAGATGCTGAAGATCAGTTGGGTGCACGAGTGGGTTACATCGAACTGGATCTCAACAGCGGTAAGATCCT
TGAGAGTTTTCGCCCCGAAGAACGTTTTCCAATGATGAGCACTTTTAAAGTTCTGCTATGTGGCGCGGTA
TTATCCCGTATTGACGCCGGGCAAGAGCAACTCGGTCGCCGCATACACTATTCTCAGAATGACTTGGTTG
AGTACTCACCAGTCACAGAAAAGCATCTTACGGATGGCATGACAGTAAGAGAATTATGCAGTGCTGCCAT
AACCATGAGTGATAACACTGCGGCCAACTTACTTCTGACAACGATCGGAGGACCGAAGGAGCTAACCGCT
TTTTTGCACAACATGGGGGATCATGTAACTCGCCTTGATCGTTGGGAACCGGAGCTGAATGAAGCCATAC
CAAACGACGAGCGTGACACCACGATGCCTGTAGCAATGGCAACAACGTTGCGCAAACTATTAACTGGCGA
ACTACTTACTCTAGCTTCCCGGCAACAATTAATAGACTGGATGGAGGCGGATAAAGTTGCAGGACCACTT
CTGCGCTCGGCCCTTCCGGCTGGCTGGTTTATTGCTGATAAATCTGGAGCCGGTGAGCGTGGGTCTCGCG
GTATCATTGCAGCACTGGGGCCAGATGGTAAGCCCTCCCGTATCGTAGTTATCTACACGACGGGGAGTCA
GGCAACTATGGATGAACGAAATAGACAGATCGCTGAGATAGGTGCCTCACTGATTAAGCATTGGTAACTG
TCAGACCAAGTTTACTCATATATACTTTAGATTGATTTAAAACTTCATTTTTAATTTAAAAGGATCTAGG
TGAAGATCCTTTTTGATAATCTCATGACCAAAATCCCTTAACGTGAGTTTTCGTTCCACTGAGCGTCAGA
CCCCGTAGAAAAGATCAAAGGATCTTCTTGAGATCCTTTTTTTCTGCGCGTAATCTGCTGCTTGCAAACA
AAAAAACCACCGCTACCAGCGGTGGTTTGTTTGCCGGATCAAGAGCTACCAACTCTTTTTCCGAAGGTAA
CTGGCTTCAGCAGAGCGCAGATACCAAATACTGTTCTTCTAGTGTAGCCGTAGTTAGGCCACCACTTCAA
GAACTCTGTAGCACCGCCTACATACCTCGCTCTGCTAATCCTGTTACCAGTGGCTGCTGCCAGTGGCGAT
AAGTCGTGTCTTACCGGGTTGGACTCAAGACGATAGTTACCGGATAAGGCGCAGCGGTCGGGCTGAACGG
GGGGTTCGTGCACACAGCCCAGCTTGGAGCGAACGACCTACACCGAACTGAGATACCTACAGCGTGAGCT
ATGAGAAAGCGCCACGCTTCCCGAAGGGAGAAAGGCGGACAGGTATCCGGTAAGCGGCAGGGTCGGAACA
GGAGAGCGCACGAGGGAGCTTCCAGGGGGAAACGCCTGGTATCTTTATAGTCCTGTCGGGTTTCGCCACC
TCTGACTTGAGCGTCGATTTTTGTGATGCTCGTCAGGGGGGCGGAGCCTATGGAAAAACGCCAGCAACGC
GGCCTTTTTACGGTTCCTGGCCTTTTGCTGGCCTTTTGCTCACATGTTCTTTCCTGCGTTATCCCCTGAT
TCTGTGGATAACCGTATTACCGCCTTTGAGTGAGCTGATACCGCTCGCCGCAGCCGAACGACCGAGCGCA
GCGAGTCAGTGAGCGAGGAAGCGGAAGAGCGCCCAATACGCAAACCGCCTCTCCCCGCGCGTTGGCCGAT
TCATTAATGCAGCTGGCACGACAGGTTTCCCGACTGGAAAGCGGGCAGTGAGCGCAACGCAATTAATGTG
AGTTAGCTCACTCATTAGGCACCCCAGGCTTTACACTTTATGCTTCCGGCTCGTATGTTGTGTGGAATTG
TGAGCGGATAACAATTTCACACAGGAAACAGCTATGACCATGATTACGCCAAGCGCGCAATTAACCCTCA
CTAAAGGGAACAAAAGCTGGAGCTGCAAGC
