>Addgene plasmid #141877 | TFORF1843 | depositor partial sequence | sequence record 277768 | Insert
ACCGCCACCATGGAGTTTCTGAGCGAGAAGTTTGCCCTCAAGAGCCCTCCGAGTAAAAACAGTGACTTTT
ACATGGGCGCAGGAGGTCCTCTGGAGCACGTTATGGAGACGCTGGACAATGAGTCCTTTTACAGCAAAGC
GTCTGCAGGCAAATGCGTGCAGGCCTTCGGACCCCTGCCCCGCGCCGAGCATCACGTGCGCTTGGAGAGG
ACCTCGCCCTGTCAGGACAGCAGCGTGAACTATGGGATCACTAAAGTAGAAGGACAGCCCCTTCACACCG
AACTGAATAGAGCTATGGACAACTGTAACAGTCTCCGAATGTCTCCCGTGAAAGGGATGCAAGAGAAGGG
AGAGCTGGATGAACTTGGGGATAAATGTGATAGCAATGTATCCAGCAGTAAGAAACGGAGGCACCGAACC
ACCTTCACCAGTTTGCAGCTAGAGGAGCTGGAGAAAGTCTTTCAGAAAACTCATTACCCGGATGTGTATG
TCAGAGAACAGCTTGCTCTGAGGACAGAGCTCACTGAGGCCAGGGTCCAGGTTTGGTTTCAAAATCGAAG
GGCCAAATGGAGAAAAAGGGAACGTTATGGCCAAATACAACAAGCGAAAAGCCATTTTGCTGCCACCTAT
GATATATCAGTTTTGCCAAGGACTGACAGCTACCCACAGATTCAGAACAATTTGTGGGCAGGAAATGCAA
GTGGTGGTTCTGTGGTTACTTCATGCATGTTACCACGTGACACTTCCTCCTGTATGACACCTTATTCTCA
CTCGCCTCGGACAGATTCCAGTTACACGGGGTTTTCAAACCACCAGAACCAGTTCAGCCACGTGCCCCTC
AACAATTTTTTCACTGACTCTCTTCTTACTGGGGCAACCAATGGACATGCATTTGAAACAAAGCCAGAGT
TTGAAAGGAGGTCTTCCAGTATCGCAGTTCTTCGAATGAAAGCCAAGGAGCACACCGCCAATATTTCATG
GGCCATGTAGTAATGAACTAGTCCGTAACTTGAAAGTATTTCGATTTCTTGGCTTTATATATCTTGTGGA
AAGGACGAGACACATCCAGCGGCAGCGTGGAC
