>Addgene plasmid #141877 | TFORF1843 | depositor partial sequence | sequence record 277769 | Barcode
GACACATCCAGCGGCAGCGTGGAC
